Addgene plasmid #244795: CL20_mEGFP_Vidr_028
Purpose: Express mEGFP-tagged intrinsically disordered protein (IDR), Vidr_028, derived from human protein R3HD2
Depositing lab: Richard Kriwacki. Depositing organization: St. Jude Children's Research Hospital. Publication: Proteome-wide computational analyses reveal links between protein condensate formation and RNA biology. Maiti S, Tripathi S, Baggett DW, Phillips AH, Park CG, Wang J, Wahiduzzaman, Freyaldenhoven WT, Kinger S, Pioso BJ, Bollinger JC, Somjee R, Lang B, Babu MM, Kriwacki RW. Sci Adv. 2025 Dec 5;11(49):eady1420. doi: 10.1126/sciadv.ady1420. Epub 2025 Dec 3. PubMed 41337585.
Backbone
  Vector backbone: CL20
  Vector type: Mammalian Expression
Growth in bacteria
  Bacterial resistance: Ampicillin, 100 μg/mL
  Growth temperature: 37°C
  Growth strain: NEB Stable
  Copy number: High Copy
Gene/Insert
  Gene/Insert name: Vidr_028
  Species: H. sapiens (human)
  Mutation: Unmutated
  Tag / fusion protein: monomeric EGFP (N terminal on insert)
  Cloning method: Restriction Enzyme; 5′ cloning site Unknown (unknown if destroyed)
Terms and licenses: Academic/Nonprofit Terms; Industry Terms: Not Available to Industry
Depositor comments: R3HD2_218_810
How to cite: CL20_mEGFP_Vidr_028 was a gift from Richard Kriwacki (Addgene plasmid # 244795 ; http://n2t.net/addgene:244795 ; RRID:Addgene_244795)
