[The description below was written by a language model from this plasmid's Addgene catalogue record and pLannotate feature annotations shown in this document.]
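Description:
CL20_mEGFP_Vidr_028 is an 8,859-nt mammalian expression plasmid built on the CL20 backbone. The catalogue lists it simply as a mammalian expression vector, but the feature table shows the architecture of an HIV-1-derived, self-inactivating lentiviral transfer vector. In bacteria it is maintained through a high-copy ColE1/pUC-type origin and selected with ampicillin via the β-lactamase (AmpR) gene. Remnants of lac regulatory sequences and an SV40 origin and poly(A) region are also present in the backbone.

The viral portion runs on the reverse strand. A CMV enhancer is fused to a truncated 5' LTR, which would drive production of the genomic RNA in packaging cells. It is followed by the Ψ packaging signal with a partial gag fragment, the cPPT/CTS element that aids nuclear import, the Rev response element for Rev-dependent RNA export, and a ΔU3 3' LTR fragment backed by a rabbit β-globin polyadenylation signal. Between the RRE and the 3' LTR sits the expression cassette, in which an internal CMV enhancer/promoter drives monomeric EGFP fused at the N terminus of Vidr_028. This unmutated insert is an intrinsically disordered region from the human protein R3HD2 (R3HDM2), and the depositor's comment indicates it corresponds to residues 218–810, consistent with the annotated R3HDM2 fragment. No WPRE or mammalian selection marker is annotated.

The construct is intended to express the fluorescently tagged IDR in mammalian cells so that its localisation and behaviour can be followed by microscopy. The associated publication concerns proteome-wide analysis of protein condensate formation and its links to RNA biology.
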