Features (pLannotate 1.2.2; 29 found; start..end, strand, type, name):
      1..589     +  rep_origin     ori: high-copy-number ColE1/pMB1/pBR322/pUC origin of replication
    772..826     +  CDS            lacI (fragment): lac repressor; lacI; The lac repressor binds to the lac operator to inhibit transcription in E. coli. This inhibition can be relieved by adding lactose or isopropyl-β-D-thiogalactopyranoside (IPTG).
    828..962     -  polyA_signal   SV40 poly(A) signal: SV40 polyadenylation signal
    982..1117    -  rep_origin     SV40 ori: SV40 origin of replication
   1141..1163    -  promoter       SV40 promoter (fragment): SV40 enhancer and early promoter
   1170..1209    +  CDS            lacI (fragment): lac repressor; lacI; The lac repressor binds to the lac operator to inhibit transcription in E. coli. This inhibition can be relieved by adding lactose or isopropyl-β-D-thiogalactopyranoside (IPTG).
   1222..1243    +  protein_bind   CAP binding site: CAP binding activates transcription in the presence of cAMP. E. coli catabolite activator protein
   1258..1288    +  promoter       lac promoter: promoter for the E. coli lac operon
   1296..1312    +  protein_bind   lac operator: The lac repressor binds to the lac operator to inhibit transcription in E. coli. This inhibition can be relieved by adding lactose or isopropyl-β-D-thiogalactopyranoside (IPTG). lac repressor encoded by lacI
   1697..1752    -  polyA_signal   β-globin poly(A) signal: rabbit β-globin polyadenylation signal (Gil and Proudfoot, 1987)
   1838..1973    -  LTR            3' LTR (ΔU3) (fragment): self-inactivating 3' long terminal repeat (LTR) from HIV-1
   1975..2043    -  CDS            nef (fragment): NEF_HV1Z2 - Experimental evidence at protein level: Swiss-Prot protein existence level 1. Extracellular Nef protein targets CD4(+) T-lymphocytes for apoptosis by interacting with CXCR4 surface receptors. From Human immunodeficiency virus type 1 group M subtype D (isolate Z2/CDC-Z34) (HIV-1).
   2069..3847    -  CDS            R3HDM2 (fragment): R3HD2_HUMAN - Also known as KIAA1002. Experimental evidence at protein level: Swiss-Prot protein existence level 1. From Homo sapiens (Human).
   3890..4606    -  CDS            mEGFP: mEGFP is a basic (constitutively fluorescent) green fluorescent protein published in 2002, derived from Aequorea victoria. It has moderate acid sensitivity.
   4620..4657    -  misc_feature   MCS (fragment): multiple cloning site
   4656..4672    -  promoter       tight TRE promoter (fragment): Tet-responsive promoter PTight, consisting of seven tet operator sequences followed by the minimal CMV promoter
   4688..4891    -  promoter       CMV promoter: human cytomegalovirus (CMV) immediate early promoter
   4892..5195    -  enhancer       CMV enhancer: human cytomegalovirus immediate early enhancer
   5263..5279    -  misc_feature   MCS (fragment): multiple cloning site
   5279..5304    -  CDS            Rev (fragment): human immunodeficiency virus 1 (HIV-1) Rev protein; rev; enhances nuclear export of unspliced and incompletely spliced viral mRNAs
   5681..5914    -  misc_feature   RRE: The Rev response element (RRE) of HIV-1 allows for Rev-dependent mRNA export from the nucleus to the cytoplasm.
   6048..6131    -  CDS            vif (fragment): VIF_HV1BR - Experimental evidence at protein level: Swiss-Prot protein existence level 1. Counteracts the innate antiviral activity of host APOBEC3F and APOBEC3G. Forms a complex with host APOBEC3F and APOBEC3G thus preventing the entry of these lethally hypermutating enzymes into progeny virions. Recruits an active E3 ubiquitin ligase complex composed of elongin BC, CUL5, and RBX2 to induce polyubiquitination of APOBEC3G and APOBEC3F. In turn, they are directed to the 26S proteasome for degradation. Vif interaction with APOBEC3G also blocks its cytidine deaminase activity in a proteasome-inde
   6274..6391    -  misc_feature   cPPT/CTS: central polypurine tract and central termination sequence of HIV-1
   6540..6899    -  CDS            HIV-1 gag (fragment): gag protein from human immunodeficiency virus 1; gag
   6883..7008    -  misc_feature   HIV-1 Ψ: packaging signal of human immunodeficiency virus type 1
   7055..7312    -  LTR            5' LTR (truncated): truncated 5' long terminal repeat (LTR) from HIV-1
   7314..7693    -  enhancer       CMV enhancer: human cytomegalovirus immediate early enhancer
   7724..7828    +  promoter       AmpR promoter: bla
   7829..8689    +  CDS            AmpR: β-lactamase; bla; confers resistance to ampicillin, carbenicillin, and related antibiotics
>Addgene plasmid #244795 | CL20_mEGFP_Vidr_028 | addgene full sequence | sequence record 488257 | Addgene NGS Result
TTGAGATCCTTTTTTTCTGCGCGTAATCTGCTGCTTGCAAACAAAAAAACCACCGCTACCAGCGGTGGTT
TGTTTGCCGGATCAAGAGCTACCAACTCTTTTTCCGAAGGTAACTGGCTTCAGCAGAGCGCAGATACCAA
ATACTGTTCTTCTAGTGTAGCCGTAGTTAGGCCACCACTTCAAGAACTCTGTAGCACCGCCTACATACCT
CGCTCTGCTAATCCTGTTACCAGTGGCTGCTGCCAGTGGCGATAAGTCGTGTCTTACCGGGTTGGACTCA
AGACGATAGTTACCGGATAAGGCGCAGCGGTCGGGCTGAACGGGGGGTTCGTGCACACAGCCCAGCTTGG
AGCGAACGACCTACACCGAACTGAGATACCTACAGCGTGAGCTATGAGAAAGCGCCACGCTTCCCGAAGG
GAGAAAGGCGGACAGGTATCCGGTAAGCGGCAGGGTCGGAACAGGAGAGCGCACGAGGGAGCTTCCAGGG
GGAAACGCCTGGTATCTTTATAGTCCTGTCGGGTTTCGCCACCTCTGACTTGAGCGTCGATTTTTGTGAT
GCTCGTCAGGGGGGCGGAGCCTATGGAAAAACGCCAGCAACGCGGCCTTTTTACGGTTCCTGGCCTTTTG
CTGGCCTTTTGCTCACATGTTCTTTCCTGCGTTATCCCCTGATTCTGTGGATAACCGTATTACCGCCTTT
GAGTGAGCTGATACCGCTCGCCGCAGCCGAACGACCGAGCGCAGCGAGTCAGTGAGCGAGGAAGCGGAAG
AGCGCCCAATACGCAAACCGCCTCTCCCCGCGCGTTGGCCGATTCATTAATGCAGCGGATCCAGACATGA
TAAGATACATTGATGAGTTTGGACAAACCACAACTAGAATGCAGTGAAAAAAATGCTTTATTTGTGAAAT
TTGTGATGCTATTGCTTTATTTGTAACCATTATAAGCTGCAATAAACAAGTTAGCTTTTTGCAAAAGCCT
AGGCCTCCAAAAAAGCCTCCTCACTACTTCTGGAATAGCTCAGAGGCCGAGGCGGCCTCGGCCTCTGCAT
AAATAAAAAAAATTAGTCAGCCATGGGGCGGAGAATGGGCGGAACTGGGCGGAGTTAGGGGCGGGATGGG
CGGAGTTAGGGGCGGGACTATGGTTGCTGACTAATTGAGATGCGGATCCGCTGGCACGACAGGTTTCCCG
ACTGGAAAGCGGGCAGTGAGCGCAACGCAATTAATGTGAGTTAGCTCACTCATTAGGCACCCCAGGCTTT
ACACTTTATGCTTCCGGCTCGTATGTTGTGTGGAATTGTGAGCGGATAACAATTTCACACAGGAAACAGC
TATGACCATGATTACGCCAAGCTTGGGCTGCAGGTCGAGGGATCTCCATAAGAGAAGAGGGACAGCTATG
ACTGGGAGTAGTCAGGAGAGGAGGAAAAATCTGGCTAGTAAAACATGTAAGGAAAATTTTAGGGATGTTA
AAGAAAAAAATAACACAAAACAAAATATAAAAAAAATCTAACCTCAAGTCAAGGCTTTTCTATGGAATAA
GGAATGGACAGCAGGGGGCTGTTTCATATACTGATGACCTCTTTATAGCCAACCTTTGTTCATGGCAGCC
AGCATATGGGCATATGTTGCCAAACTCTAAACCAAATACTCATTCTGATGTTTTAAATGATTTGCCCTCC
CATATGTCCTTCCGAGTGAGAGACACAAAAAATTCCAACACACTATTGCAATGAAAATAAATTTCCTTTA
TTAGCCAGAAGTCAGATGCTCAAGGGGCTTCATGATGTCCCCATAATTTTTGGCAGAGGGAAAAAGATCT
GCTAGCTCGAGCAGCTGAAGCTTTATTGAGGCTTAAGCAGTGGGTTCCCTAGTTAGCCAGAGAGCTCCCA
GGCTCAGATCTGGTCTAACCAGAGAGACCCAGTACAGGCAAAAAGCAGATCTTGTCTTCTTTGGGAGTGA
ATTAGCCCTTCCAGTCCCCCCTTTTCTTTTAAAAAGTGGCTAAGATCTACAGCTGCCTTGTAAGTCATTG
GTCTTAAAGGTACCGTAATCTTATCTAGAACCGGTTCAAAGCAATGAGTAGCGCCCATCTCCTTGCGCAG
GTCCTCCAGGGCGTGGAAATTGGGTCAGCACTGGAAGGGGGCTTAAACCTGTGCAAACTGAGGAAAGACT
AGTGACGGGAGAAGGTGCAGGTGACTGCGTTGGAGAGGTCACCGGGGAGGAAGACATTTGGGTATTGGCC
TGAGGAGATGAGTCGGGGGAATACAGGTCTCCAGGTTTTTGCCCGCGCTGGTCCATGCTATAATATTTGC
AGTGAGACCACTGTACCATACTCGGATTTTGTGGTGGTTGGGGACCATTAGGGACATTTAACTGCATTAC
CACCACTCCCGGACCCGATGGCGACACGCCAGAATACTGTTGAGGCATTTGGGGGGGCGAGCAGGGGGAC
GGACTCTGTGGCATTTGATATTGCTCCGATCCTGGAGGCTGAAGAAACCCCACGGAAGGACTTGTTCCAT
TCTGTTGGGCCGGGGGAATCATACTGTAGTAGACCGGTACGCCTGCCGCTGGCAATCCGCCTTGCACCGA
CTGGCTGACGGGAACCAACATTGGTTGTTGAAAGGGAGGTTGTACCACATTCTGACTGTCAGAACCTACC
GGTACTTGGTAGCTCGGCAACGGGGTATACTGCACCACAAGTCCCTGCATTTGACCGCCCATGGAGCTGC
GTTGAGAAGATAACAGCCCCTGATTCTGCGGTTGTTGTACCCCAATCATCCCTTGATAAGCTGCTTGTTG
TTGATTTGGCATCATCGGTTGCAGTCCTGGCTGTTGTGAGGGTTGGGGTAACTGTTGTCCACGTTGTGGG
CTGTAAGCGACCGGATGACTCAATGGACGATATTGTTGGTTGCTATTAGGATATTGACCAGGGGGATAAT
ATGATACTTGGATCTGCTGCGGTGGCTGCATGTATCCCTGTGGCGGAAGTACTTGCTGGGTGGGAGGTGC
GTGGGAAGATGTGGAATAGTTACTTGTCGGCAGCGGCTGGCCCGTTGAAGCCATGATGAAACTGGTCTGC
TGAGGATGTTGTGAGATCAATGGCGTCTGAAACAGCGCAGCGCTGGGGTCCGCTGCCTCAGTACTCCCCT
GACGCGAAAGGGACATCTGCCCGAACGGGTTACTCAGGTCGTCGGCCTGAGAGATCATGTGGTTATTCAA
CGGGGGCTGTTGTTGAGGGGTAGGCGGTAAAGCTGGCAACTGCTGCTGTTGTTGCTGTTGTTGTTGTTGC
GCCGTACAGGGCAGAAGTCCGCGTACTGATTGAGACGATGTTACCTGATTACACACCTCGGGAGCGCCCA
GAGCCATTCCCGGGCGGGAAATACGCCCAGCGCTCCCCCCTTTGCTCGATCCAATAGAGTCCCCACGGGT
AAGGATAGAAATGCCACTGAAAGACGAGGCCTTTGTCACCGGCGGGCGCATCGAACGGACTGATCCGTCG
CTATCGGTACTTGACCACGGACGGGGCTCCAGAGATTTCAATTCACTATCAGTTGAAGATTGACGCGAGC
TGGAGGTACGGGATAATCCCTCGCGATTGCCGCGGAAGATCTGACGGCGTTTATGAGACGACGAGCTAAA
CGCTTCCTTTGATAAACGAATATCGTTAAGGTATCCATTTTGGCCAGTTTGGTTATCGTCGCGGTCCATC
GAAGCATCGTCGCGCTTTAAAATGAAACGTTGCTGAAATTCCGTATTTTTCTCGTCTTTGATGTGTTCAC
TAAAGCGCTGTTCAGGAATACGGGTATTTGATGTCTTGTTAATGATTACTGCTTTTCCAGTCTGGTCCCG
GGAAGCGGCCGCACTTCCCCCGGAGCCTCCGCTTCCGCCCTTGTACAGCTCGTCCATGCCGAGAGTGATC
CCGGCGGCGGTCACGAACTCCAGCAGGACCATGTGATCGCGCTTCTCGTTGGGGTCTTTGCTCAGCTTGG
ACTGGGTGCTCAGGTAGTGGTTGTCGGGCAGCAGCACGGGGCCGTCGCCGATGGGGGTGTTCTGCTGGTA
GTGGTCGGCGAGCTGCACGCTGCCGTCCTCGATGTTGTGGCGGATCTTGAAGTTCACCTTGATGCCGTTC
TTCTGCTTGTCGGCCATGATATAGACGTTGTGGCTGTTGTAGTTGTACTCCAGCTTGTGCCCCAGGATGT
TGCCGTCCTCCTTGAAGTCGATGCCCTTCAGCTCGATGCGGTTCACCAGGGTGTCGCCCTCGAACTTCAC
CTCGGCGCGGGTCTTGTAGTTGCCGTCGTCCTTGAAGAAGATGGTGCGCTCCTGGACGTAGCCTTCGGGC
ATGGCGGACTTGAAGAAGTCGTGCTGCTTCATGTGGTCGGGGTAGCGGCTGAAGCACTGCACGCCGTAGG
TCAGGGTGGTCACGAGGGTGGGCCAGGGCACGGGCAGCTTGCCGGTGGTGCAGATGAACTTCAGGGTCAG
CTTGCCGTAGGTGGCATCGCCCTCGCCCTCGCCGGACACGCTGAACTTGTGGCCGTTTACGTCGCCGTCC
AGCTCGACCAGGATGGGCACCACCCCGGTGAACAGCTCCTCGCCCTTGCTCACCATGGTGGCGACCGGTG
GATCCCGGGCCCGCGGTACCGTCGACTGCAGAATTCGGTTCACTAAACGAGCCCGGTTCACTAAACGAGC
TCTGCTTATATAGACCTCCCACCGTACACGCCTACCGCCCATTTGCGTCAATGGGGCGGAGTTGTTACGA
CATTTTGGAAAGTCCCGTTGATTTTGGTGCCAAAACAAACTCCCATTGACGTCAATGGGGTGGAGACTTG
GAAATCCCCGTGAGTCAAACCGCTATCCACGCCCATTGATGTACTGCCAAAACCGCATCACCATGGTAAT
AGCGATGACTAATACGTAGATGTACTGCCAAGTAGGAAAGTCCCATAAGGTCATGTACTGGGCATAATGC
CAGGCGGGCCATTTACCGTCATTGACGTCAATAGGGGGCGTACTTGGCATATGATACACTTGATGTACTG
CCAAGTGGGCAGTTTACCGTAAATACTCCACCCATTGACGTCAATGGAAAGTCCCTATTGGCGTTACTAT
GGGAACATACGTCATTATTGACGTCAATGGGCGGGGGTCGTTGGGCGGTCAGCCAGGCGGGCCATTTACC
GTAAGTTATGTAACGCGGAACTCCATATATGGGCTATGAACTAATGACCCCGTAATTGATTACTATTAAT
AACTAGCACGCGTTCGAAGCTTGAGCTCGGTCCCCTCGGGGTTGGGAGGTGGGTCTGAAACGATAATGGT
GAATATCCCTGCCTAACTCTATTCACTATAGAAAGTACAGCAAAAACTATTCTTAAACCTACCAAGCCTC
CTACTATCATTATGAATAATTTTATATACCACAGCCAATTTGTTATGTTAAACCAATTCCACAAACTTGC
CCATTTATCTAATTCCAATAATTCTTGTTCATTCTTTTCTTGCTGGTTTTGCGATTCTTCAATTAAGGAG
TGTATTAAGCTTGTGTAATTGTTAATTTCTCTGTCCCACTCCATCCAGGTCGTGTGATTCCAAATCTGTT
CCAGAGATTTATTACTCCAACTAGCATTCCAAGGCACAGCAGTGGTGCAAATGAGTTTTCCAGAGCAACC
CCAAATCCCCAGGAGCTGTTGATCCTTTAGGTATCTTTCCACAGCCAGGATTCTTGCCTGGAGCTGCTTG
ATGCCCCAGACTGTGAGTTGCAACAGATGCTGTTGCGCCTCAATAGCCCTCAGCAAATTGTTCTGCTGCT
GCACTATACCAGACAATAATTGTCTGGCCTGTACCGTCAGCGTCATTGACGCTGCGCCCATAGTGCTTCC
TGCTGCTCCCAAGAACCCAAGGAACAAAGCTCCTATTCCCACTGCTCTTTTTTCTCTCTGCACCACTCTT
CTCTTTGCCTTGGTGGGTGCTACTCCTAATGGTTCAATTTTTACTACTTTATATTTATATAATTCACTTC
TCCAATTGTCCCTCATATCTCCTCCTTATGGTGTTTTACTAAACTTTTCCATGTTCTAATCCTCATCCTG
TCTACTTGCCACACAATCATCACCTGCCATCTGTTTTCCATAATCCCTAATGATCTTTGCTTTTCTTCTT
GGCACTACTTTTATGTCACTATTATCTTGTATTACTACTGCCCCTTCACCTTTCCAGAGGAGCTTTGCTG
GTCCTTTCCAAAGTGGATTTCTGCTGTCCCTGTAATAAACCCGAAAATTTTGAATTTTTGTAATTTGTTT
TTGTAATTCTTTAGTTTGTATGTCTGTTGCTATTATGTCTACTATTCTTTCCCCTGCACTGTACCCCCCA
ATCCCCCCTTTTCTTTTAAAATTGTGGATGAATACTGCCATTTGTACTGCTGTCTTAAGATGTTCAGCCT
GATCTCTTACCTGTCCTATAATTTTCTTTAATTCTTTATTCATAGATTCTACTACTCCTTGACTTTGGGG
ATTGTAGGGAATTTCCAGGTCTGAAGATCCTGCTGCTTGCTGTGCTTTTTTCTTACTTTTGTTTTGCTCT
TCCTCTATCTTGTCTAAAGCTTCCTTGGTGTCTTTTATCTCTATCCTTTGATGCACACAATAGAGGGTTG
CTACTGTATTATATAATGATCTAAGTTCTTCTGATCCTGTCTGAAGGGATGGTTGTAGCTGTCCCAGTAT
TTGTCTACAGCCTTCTGATGTTTCTAACAGGCCAGTATTAACTGCGAATCGTTCTAGCTCCCTGCTTGCC
CATACTATATGTTTTAATTTATATTTTTTCTTTCCCCCTGGCCTTAACCGAATTTTTTCCCATCGCGATC
TAATTCTCCCCCGCTTAATACTGACGCTCTCGCACCCATCTCTCTCCTTCTAGCCTCCGCTAGTCAAAAT
TTTTGGCGTACTCACCAGTCGCCGCCCCTCGCCTCTTGCCGTGCGCGCTTCAGCAAGCCGAGTCCTGCGT
CGAGAGAGCTCCTCTGGTTTCCCTTTCGCTTTCAAGTCCCTGTTCGGGCGCCACTGCTAGAGATTTTCCA
CACTGACTAAAAGGGTCTGAGGGATCTCTAGTTACCAGAGTCACACAACAGACGGGCACACACTACTTGA
AGCACTCAAGGCAAGCTTTATTGAGGCTTAAGCAGTGGGTTCCCTAGTTAGCCAGAGAGCTCCCAGGCTC
AGATCTGGTCTAACCAGAGAGACCCAGTACAGGCAAAAAGCAGCTGCTTATATGCAGGATCTGAGGGCTC
GCCACTCCCCAGTCCCGCCCAGGCCACGCCTCCCATGGTAATAGCGATGACTAATACGTAGATGTACTGC
CAAGTAGGAAAGTCCCATAAGGTCATGTACTGGGCATAATGCCAGGCGGGCCATTTACCGTCATTGACGT
CAATAGGGGGCGTACTTGGCATATGATACACTTGATGTACTGCCAAGTGGGCAGTTTACCGTAAATACTC
CACCCATTGACGTCAATGGAAAGTCCCTATTGGCGTTACTATGGGAACATACGTCATTATTGACGTCAAT
GGGCGGGGGTCGTTGGGCGGTCAGCCAGGCGGGCCATTTACCGTAAGTTATGTAACGCGGAACTCCATAT
ATGGGCTATGAACTAATGACCCCGTAATTGATTACTATTAATAACTAGTCAATAATCAATGTCGACCCAG
GTGGCACTTTTCGGGGAAATGTGCGCGGAACCCCTATTTGTTTATTTTTCTAAATACATTCAAATATGTA
TCCGCTCATGAGACAATAACCCTGATAAATGCTTCAATAATATTGAAAAAGGAAGAGTATGAGTATTCAA
CATTTCCGTGTCGCCCTTATTCCCTTTTTTGCGGCATTTTGCCTTCCTGTTTTTGCTCACCCAGAAACGC
TGGTGAAAGTAAAAGATGCTGAAGATCAGTTGGGTGCACGAGTGGGTTACATCGAACTGGATCTCAACAG
CGGTAAGATCCTTGAGAGTTTTCGCCCCGAAGAACGTTTTCCAATGATGAGCACTTTTAAAGTTCTGCTA
TGTGGCGCGGTATTATCCCGTATTGACGCCGGGCAAGAGCAACTCGGTCGCCGCATACACTATTCTCAGA
ATGACTTGGTTGAGTACTCACCAGTCACAGAAAAGCATCTTACGGATGGCATGACAGTAAGAGAATTATG
CAGTGCTGCCATAACCATGAGTGATAACACTGCGGCCAACTTACTTCTGACAACGATCGGAGGACCGAAG
GAGCTAACCGCTTTTTTGCACAACATGGGGGATCATGTAACTCGCCTTGATCGTTGGGAACCGGAGCTGA
ATGAAGCCATACCAAACGACGAGCGTGACACCACGATGCCTGTAGCAATGGCAACAACGTTGCGCAAACT
ATTAACTGGCGAACTACTTACTCTAGCTTCCCGGCAACAATTAATAGACTGGATGGAGGCGGATAAAGTT
GCAGGACCACTTCTGCGCTCGGCCCTTCCGGCTGGCTGGTTTATTGCTGATAAATCTGGAGCCGGTGAGC
GTGGGTCTCGCGGTATCATTGCAGCACTGGGGCCAGATGGTAAGCCCTCCCGTATCGTAGTTATCTACAC
GACGGGGAGTCAGGCAACTATGGATGAACGAAATAGACAGATCGCTGAGATAGGTGCCTCACTGATTAAG
CATTGGTAACTGTCAGACCAAGTTTACTCATATATACTTTAGATTGATTTAAAACTTCATTTTTAATTTA
AAAGGATCTAGGTGAAGATCCTTTTTGATAATCTCATGACCAAAATCCCTTAACGTGAGTTTTCGTTCCA
CTGAGCGTCAGACCCCGTAGAAAAGATCAAAGGATCTTC
